>Addgene plasmid #164763 | LjUBQ:MtPIP4:T35s | addgene full sequence | sequence record 324758 | Addgene NGS Result
TTCTATCAATAAAATTTCTAATTCCTAAAACCAAAATCCAGTACTAAAATCCAGATCGCTAAGCTTGAAT
TCTTGCGGAGAGCGGAGAATTAAGGGAGTCACGTTATGACCCCCGCCGATGACGCGGGACAAGCCGTTTT
ACGTTTGGAACTGACAGAACCGCAACGTTGAAGGAGCCACTCAGCCGCGGGTTTCTGGAGTTTAATGAGC
TAAGCACATACGTCAGAAACCATTATTGCGCGTTCAAAAGTCGCCTAAGGTCACTATCAGCTAGCAAATA
TTTCTTGTCAAAAATGCTCCACTGACGTTCCATAAATTCCCCTCGGTATCCAATTAGAGTCTCATATTCA
CTCTCAAATGATTGAACAAGATGGATTGCACGCAGGTTCTCCGGCCGCTTGGGTGGAGAGGCTATTCGGC
TATGACTGGGCACAACAGACAATCGGCTGCTCTGATGCCGCCGTGTTCCGGCTGTCAGCGCAGGGGCGCC
CGGTTCTTTTTGTCAAGACCGACCTGTCCGGTGCCCTGAATGAACTCCAAGACGAGGCAGCGCGGCTATC
GTGGCTGGCCACGACGGGCGTTCCTTGCGCAGCTGTGCTCGACGTTGTCACTGAAGCGGGAAGGGACTGG
CTGCTATTGGGCGAAGTGCCGGGGCAGGATCTCCTGTCATCTCACCTTGCTCCTGCCGAGAAAGTATCCA
TCATGGCTGATGCAATGCGGCGGCTGCATACGCTTGATCCGGCTACCTGCCCATTCGACCACCAAGCGAA
ACATCGCATCGAGCGAGGACGTACTCGGATGGAAGCCGGTCTTGTCGATCAGGATGATCTGGACGAAGAG
CATCAGGGGCTCGCGCCAGCCGAACTGTTCGCCAGGCTCAAGGCGCGGATGCCCGACGGCGAGGATCTCG
TCGTGACCCAGGGCGATGCCTGCTTGCCGAATATCATGGTGGAAAATGGCCGCTTTTCTGGATTCATCGA
CTGTGGCCGGCTGGGTGTGGCGGACCGCTATCAGGACATAGCGTTGGCTACCCGTGATATTGCTGAAGAG
CTTGGCGGCGAATGGGCTGACCGCTTCCTCGTGCTTTACGGTATCGCCGCTCCCGATTCGCAGCGCATCG
CCTTCTATCGCCTTCTTGACGAGTTCTTCTGAGCTTGTCAAGCAGATCGTTCAAACATTTGGCAATAAAG
TTTCTTAAGATTGAATCCTGTTGCCGGTCTTGCGATGATTATCATATAATTTCTGTTGAATTACGTTAAG
CATGTAATAATTAACATGTAATGCATGACGTTATTTATGAGATGGGTTTTTATGATTAGAGTCCCGCAAT
TATACATTTAATACGCGATAGAAAACAAAATATAGCGCGCAAACTAGGATAAATTATCGCGCGCGGTGTC
ATCTATGTTACTAGATCGACGCTGGATCCGAATTCGGCAGGGCCCACTGCATCCACCCCAGTACATTAAA
AACGTCCGCAATGTGTTATTAAGTTGTCTAAGCGTCAATTTGTTTACACCACAATATATCCTGCCACCAG
CCAGCCAACAGCTCCCCGACCGGCAGCTCGGCACAAAATCACCACTCGATACAGGCAGCCCATCAGCCGT
GCGGCTGCATGAAATCCTGGCCGGTTTGTCTGATGCCAAGCTGGCGGCCTGGCCGGCCAGCTTGGCCGCT
GAAGAAACCGAGCGCCGCCGTCTAAAAAGGTGATGTGTATTTGAGTAAAACAGCTTGCGTCATGCGGTCG
CTGCGTATATGATGCGATGAGTAAATAAACAAATACGCAAGGGGAACGCATGAAGGTTATCGCTGTACTT
AACCAGAAAGGCGGGTCAGGCAAGACGACCATCGCAACCCATCTAGCCCGCGCCCTGCAACTCGCCGGGG
CCGATGTTCTGTTAGTCGATTCCGATCCCCAGGGCAGTGCCCGCGATTGGGCGGCCGTGCGGGAAGATCA
ACCGCTAACCGTTGTCGGCATCGACCGCCCGACGATTGACCGCGACGTGAAGGCCATCGGCCGGCGCGAC
TTCGTAGTGATCGACGGAGCGCCCCAGGCGGCGGACTTGGCTGTGTCCGCGATCAAGGCAGCCGACTTCG
TGCTGATTCCGGTGCAGCCAAGCCCTTACGACATATGGGCCACCGCCGACCTGGTGGAGCTGGTTAAGCA
GCGCATTGAGGTCACGGATGGAAGGCTACAAGCGGCCTTTGTCGTGTCGCGGGCGATCAAAGGCACGCGC
ATCGGCGGTGAGGTTGCCGAGGCGCTGGCCGGGTACGAGCTGCCCATTCTTGAGTCCCGTATCACGCAGC
GCGTGAGCTACCCAGGCACTGCCGCCGCCGGCACAACCGTTCTTGAATCAGAACCCGAGGGCGACGCTGC
CCGCGAGGTCCAGGCGCTGGCCGCTGAAATTAAATCAAAACTCATTTGAGTTAATGAGGTAAAGAGAAAA
TGAGCAAAAGCACAAACACGCTAAGTGCCGGCCGTCCGAGCGCACGCAGCAGCAAGGCTGCAACGTTGGC
CAGCCTGGCAGACACGCCAGCCATGAAGCGGGTCAACTTTCAGTTGCCGGCGGAGGATCACACCAAGCTG
AAGATGTACGCGGTACGCCAAGGCAAGACCATTACCGAGCTGCTATCTGAATACATCGCGCAGCTACCAG
AGTAAATGAGCAAATGAATAAATGAGTAGATGAATTTTAGCGGCTAAAGGAGGCGGCATGGAAAATCAAG
AACAACCAGGCACCGACGCCGTGGAATGCCCCATGTGTGGAGGAACGGGCGGTTGGCCAGGCGTAAGCGG
CTGGGTTGTCTGCCGGCCCTGCAATGGCACTGGAACCCCCAAGCCCGAGGAATCGGCGTGAGCGGTCGCA
AACCATCCGGCCCGGTACAAATCGGCGCGGCGCTGGGTGATGACCTGGTGGAGAAGTTGAAGGCCGCGCA
GGCCGCCCAGCGGCAACGCATCGAGGCAGAAGCACGCCCCGGTGAATCGTGGCAAGCGGCCGCTGATCGA
ATCCGCAAAGAATCCCGGCAACCGCCGGCAGCCGGTGCGTCGTCGATTAGGAAGCCGCCCAAGGGCGACG
AGCAACCAGATTTTTTCGTTCCGATGCTCTATGACGTGGGCACCCGCGATAGTCGCAGCATCATGGACGT
GGCCGTTTTCCGTCTGTCGAAGCGTGACCGACGAGCTGGCGAGGTGATCCGCTACGAGCTTCCAGACGGG
CACGTAGAGGTTTCCGCAGGGCCGGCCGGCATGGCCAGTGTGTGGGATTACGACCTGGTACTGATGGCGG
TTTCCCATCTAACCGAATCCATGAACCGATACCGGGAAGGGAAGGGAGACAAGCCCGGCCGCGTGTTCCG
TCCACACGTTGCGGACGTACTCAAGTTCTGCCGGCGAGCCGATGGCGGAAAGCAGAAAGACGACCTGGTA
GAAACCTGCATTCGGTTAAACACCACGCACGTTGCCATGCAGCGTACGAAGAAGGCCAAGAACGGCCGCC
TGGTGACGGTATCCGAGGGTGAAGCCTTGATTAGCCGCTACAAGATCGTAAAGAGCGAAACCGGGCGGCC
GGAGTACATCGAGATCGAGCTAGCTGATTGGATGTACCGCGAGATCACAGAAGGCAAGAACCCGGACGTG
CTGACGGTTCACCCCGATTACTTTTTGATCGATCCCGGCATCGGCCGTTTTCTCTACCGCCTGGCACGCC
GCGCCGCAGGCAAGGCAGAAGCCAGATGGTTGTTCAAGACGATCTACGAACGCAGTGGCAGCGCCGGAGA
GTTCAAGAAGTTCTGTTTCACCGTGCGCAAGCTGATCGGGTCAAATGACCTGCCGGAGTACGATTTGAAG
GAGGAGGCGGGGCAGGCTGGCCCGATCCTAGTCATGCGCTACCGCAACCTGATCGAGGGCGAAGCATCCG
CCGGTTCCTAATGTACGGAGCAGATGCTAGGGCAAATTGCCCTAGCAGGGGAAAAAGGTCGAAAAAGCTT
CTTTCCTGTGGATAGCACGTACATTGGGAACCCAAAGCCGTACATTGGGAACCGGAACCCGTACATTGGG
AACCCAAAGCCGTACATTGGGAACCGGTCACACATGTAAGTGACTGATATAAAAGAGAAAAAAGGCGATT
TTTCCGCCTAAAACTCTTTAAAACTTATTAAAACTCTTAAAACCCGCCTGGCCTGTGCATAACTGTCTGG
CCAGCGCACAGCCGAAGAGCTGCAAAAAGCGCCTACCCTTCGGTCGCTGCGCTCCCTACGCCCCGCCGCT
TCGCGTCGGCCTATCGCGGCCGCTGGCCGCTCAAAAATGGCTGGCCTACGGCCAGGCAATCTACCAGGGC
GCGGACAAGCCGCGCCGTCGCCACTCGACCGCCGGCGCCCACATCAAGGCACCGAGCTCCCATCCCCCCA
GGGGCTGCGCCCCTCGGCCGCGAACGGCCTCACCCCAAAAATGGCAGCGCTGGCCAATTCGTGCGCGGAA
CCCCTATTTGTTTATTTTTCTAAATACATTCAAATATGTATCCGCTCATGAGACAATAACCTTGATAAAT
GCTTCAATAATATTGAAAAAGGAAGAGTATGGCTAAAATGAGAATATCACCGGAATTGAAAAAACTGATC
GAAAAATACCGCTGCGCAAAAGATACGGAAGGAATGTCTCCTGCTAAGGTATATAAGCTGGTGGGAGAAA
ATGAAAACCTATATTTAAAAATGACGGACAGCCGGTATAAAGGGACCACCTATGATGTGGAACGGGAAAA
GGACATGATGCTATGGCTGGAAGGAAAGCTGCCTGTTCCAAAGGTCCTGCACTTTGAACGGCATGATGGC
TGGAGCAATCTGCTCATGAGTGAGGCCGATGGCGTCCTTTGCTCGGAAGAGTATGAAGATGAACAAAGCC
CTGAAAAGATTATCGAGCTGTATGCGGAGTGCATCAGGCTCTTTCACTCCATCGACATATCGGATTGTCC
CTATACGAATAGCTTAGACAGCCGCTTAGCCGAATTGGATTACTTACTGAATAACGATCTGGCCGATGTG
GATTGCGAAAACTGGGAAGAGGACACTCCATTTAAAGATCCGCGCGAGCTGTATGATTTTTTAAAGACGG
AAAAGCCCGAAGAGGAACTTGTCTTTTCCCACGGCGACCTGGGAGACAGCAACATCTTTGTGAAAGATGG
CAAAGTAAGTGGCTTTATTGATCTTGGGAGAAGCGGCAGGGCGGACAAGTGGTATGACATTGCCTTCTGC
GTCCGGTCGATCAGGGAGGATATCGGGGAAGAACAGTATGTCGAGCTATTTTTTGACTTACTGGGGATCA
AGCCTGATTGGGAGAAAATAAAATATTATATTTTACTGGATGAATTGTTTTAGCTGTCAGACCAAGTTTA
CTCATATATACTTTAGATTGATTTAAAACTTCATTTTTAATTTAAAAGGATCTAGGTGAAGATCCTTTTT
GATAATCTCATGACCAAAATCCCTTAACGTGAGTTTTCGTTCCACTGAGCGTCAGACCCCGTAGAAAAGA
TCAAAGGATCTTCTTGAGATCCTTTTTTTCTGCGCGTAATCTGCTGCTTGCAAACAAAAAAACCACCGCT
ACCAGCGGTGGTTTGTTTGCCGGATCAAGAGCTACCAACTCTTTTTCCGAAGGTAACTGGCTTCAGCAGA
GCGCAGATACCAAATACTGTCCTTCTAGTGTAGCCGTAGTTAGGCCACCACTTCAAGAACTCTGTAGCAC
CGCCTACATACCTCGCTCTGCTAATCCTGTTACCAGTGGCTGCTGCCAGTGGCGATAAGTCGTGTCTTAC
CGGGTTGGACTCAAGACGATAGTTACCGGATAAGGCGCAGCGGTCGGGCTGAACGGGGGGTTCGTGCACA
CAGCCCAGCTTGGAGCGAACGACCTACACCGAACTGAGATACCTACAGCGTGAGCTATGAGAAAGCGCCA
CGCTTCCCGAAGGGAGAAAGGCGGACAGGTATCCGGTAAGCGGCAGGGTCGGAACAGGAGAGCGCACGAG
GGAGCTTCCAGGGGGAAACGCCTGGTATCTTTATAGTCCTGTCGGGTTTCGCCACCTCTGACTTGAGCGT
CGATTTTTGTGATGCTCGTCAGGGGGGCGGAGCCTATGGAAAAACGCCAGCAACGCGGCCTTTTTACGGT
TCCTGTGGTTGGCACATACAAATGGACGAACGGATAAACCTTTTCACGCCCTTTTAAATATCCGATTATT
CTAATAAACGCTCTTTTCTCTTAGGTTTACCCGCCAATATATCCTGTCAAACACTGATAGTTTAAACTCC
CTCGGTCACATGTGCATCCTCGTAAGGAGGACGTCGTTGTGGTTGGTGCTTTCCTTACATTCTGAGCCTC
TTTCCTTCTAATCCACTCATCTGCATCTTCTTGTGTCCTTACTAATACCTCATTGGTTCCAAATTCCCTC
CCTTTAAGCACCAGCTCGTTTCTGTTCTTCCACAGCCTCCCAAGTATCCAAGGGACTAAAGCCTCCACAT
TCTTCAGATCAGGATATTCTTGTTTAAGATGTTGAACTCTATGGAGGTTTGTATGAACTGATGATCTAGG
ACCGGATAAGTTCCCTTCTTCATAGCGAACTTATTCAAAGAATGTTTTGTGTATCATTCTTGTTACATTG
TTATTAATGAAAAAATATTATTGGTCATTGGACTGAACACGAGTGTTAAATATGGACCAGGCCCCAAATA
AGATCCATTGATATATGAATTAAATAACAAGAATAAATCGAGTCACCAAACCACTTGCCTTTTTTAACGA
GACTTGTTCACCAACTTGATACAAAAGTCATTATCCTATGCAAATCAATAATCATACAAAAATATCCAAT
AACACTAAAAAAATTAAAAGAAATGGATAATTTCACAATATGTTATACGATAAAGAAGTTACTTTTCCAA
GAAATTCACTGATTTTATAAGCCCACTTGCATTAGATAAATGGCAAAAAAAAACAAAAAGGAAAAGAAAT
AAAGCACGAAGAATTCTAGAAAATACGAAATACGCTTCAATGCAGTGGGACCCACGGTTCAATTATTGCC
AATTTTCAGCTCCACCGTATATTTAAAAAATAAAACGATAATGCTAAAAAAATATAAATCGTAACGATCG
TTAAATCTCAACGGCTGGATCTTATGACGACCGTTAAGGAAATTGTGGTTGTCGGACGAAGTCCAGTAAT
AAACGGCGTCAAAGTGGTTGCAGCCGGCACACACGAGTCGTGTTTATCAACTCAAAGCACAAATACTTTT
CCTCAACCTAAAAATAAGGCAATTAGCCAAAAACAACTTTGCGTGTAAACAACGCTCAATACACGTGTCA
TTTTATTATTAGCTATTGCTTCACCGCCTTAGCTTTCTCGTGACCTAGTCGTCCTCGTCTTTTCTTCTTC
TTCTTCTATAAAACAATACCCAAAGAGCTCTTCTTCTTCACAATTCAGATTTCAATTTCTCAAAATCTTA
AAAACTTTCTCTCAATTCTCTCTACCGTGATCAAGGTAAATTTCTGTGTTCCTTATTCTCTCAAAATCTT
CGATTTTGTTTTCGTTCGATCCCAATTTCGTATATGTTCTTTGGTTTAGATTCTGTTAATCTTAGATCGT
AGACGATTTTCTGGGTTTGATCGTTAGATATCATCTTAATTCTCGATTAGGGTTTCATAGATATCATCCG
ATTTGTTCAAATAATTTGAGTTTTGTCGAATAATTACTCTTCGATTTGTGATTTCTATCTAGATCTGGTG
TTAGTTTCTAGTTTGTGCGATCGAATTTGTCGATTAATCTGAGTTTTTCTGATTAACAGATGCAGATCTT
AATGGGGTCATCCAAGAATGTTATCAAGGAGTTCATGAGGTTTAAGGTTCGCATGGAAGGAACGGTCAAT
GGGCACGAGTTTGAAATAGAAGGCGAAGGAGAGGGGAGGCCATACGAAGGCCACAATACCGTAAAGCTTA
AGGTAACCAAGGGGGGACCTTTGCCATTTGCTTGGGATATTTTGTCACCACAATTTCAGTATGGAAGCAA
GGTATATGTCAAGCACCCTGCCGACATACCAGACTATAAAAAGCTGTCATTTCCTGAAGGATTTAAATGG
GAAAGGGTCATGAACTTTGAAGATGGTGGCGTCGTTACTGTAACCCAGGATTCCAGTTTGCAGGATGGCT
GTTTCATCTACAAGGTCAAGTTCATTGGCGTGAACTTTCCTTCCGATGGACCTGTTATGCAAAAGAAAAC
AATGGGCTGGGAAGCCAGCACTGAGCGTTTGTATCCTCGTGATGGCGTGTTGAAAGGAGAGATTCATAAG
GCTCTGAAGCTGAAAGACGGTGGTCATTACCTAGTTGAATTCAAAAGTATTTACATGGCAAAGAAGCCTG
TGCAGCTACCAGGGTACTACTATGTTGACTCCAAACTGGATATAACAAGCCACAACGAAGATTATACAAT
CGTTGAGCAGTATGAAAGAACCGAGGGACGCCACCATCTGTTCCTTTAAGCTTGTCAAGCAGATCGTTCA
AACATTTGGCAATAAAGTTTCTTAAGATTGAATCCTGTTGCCGGTCTTGCGATGATTATCATATAATTTC
TGTTGAATTACGTTAAGCATGTAATAATTAACATGTAATGCATGACGTTATTTATGAGATGGGTTTTTAT
GATTAGAGTCCCGCAATTATACATTTAATACGCGATAGAAAACAAAATATAGCGCGCAAACTAGGATAAA
TTATCGCGCGCGGTGTCATCTATGTTACTAGATCGACGCTGAGCTCGAATTCTAGTGGAGGGAGAGAGGA
TTTTGAGGAAATAATTAATTGAATTACTTGTATTATTGATAAAGTAATTTAGATAAGTTGTTAGTACAAC
TTATTGCAACTATGGATAGACAAAAATCACTTATTTTAAGGGGAGAAGTATATAACAACTTATTATAAAA
TTTCTGAGCAGCCGGCCTCCTCCAATCAATCATAGAGAGTGGAGCCCATTCTGGAAAACCAAGGAACCCC
CAACTTGCACTGGTGCGGTGGCCCAATTCAAAAAAAACGGGGCCCAGCAAAGTAACGCCGTTGTAACGAT
TTATCAATCCAAACTCAAAAGGCGGCGAGATGCGTTTAACTCCGTGAAATTAACAAACCGCCAACAACTT
GCAATTTGCAACTACCGTTTCCAAGAAGAACTCAACCACACAACGTATCCTATCCCAAACCACACGCAAC
TAGTGACGCGTCATAAGGACACGTGTCACAATTTGACTGGTTAATAATTTCACCGCTTTTGCTATAAATT
ACCTCCAATCCCCTTAGCTTCTTCACAATTCAGTTCCCAACCCTAACAATTCTTGTTCATATCGCTTCTC
TCTACTTTCAAGGTATGATCCAATTTCTCTCTTCTTTCTCTGTAATCCTTTCGTTGAGTTTTGTTTCCGA
TCAATCATAGGTAGTTTTCTTGTTTCGAAGCATGAGATCTAGGAATTTTTTGTGATTTTCCAAAATTGAG
ATCGGTTTGAAATTGAATTTTACAGCTTGAATCTCAGATCTTGTTTTATCAATGTTTTCGATGGCTTGCG
ATGTAGATCTATGATAATTGTGGTTCAGTTTTGTTAGGAATCGATTTCGGTTTAGCAATTGCAGATTAAT
TAGGGTTTCCAATTGAATTCTTCAGATCCGTTATGGAATTATGTCAAATAATTTATTCAAATTGGAAATT
ATTGTTAGATCCACTCTTAATCTGTTTGATCCAAGCTTCAATTAGGGTTTTCACTTGTTTCAATTTCTTG
TTATGGATTCTGATTTATCTGTTGATGTTAGATCCACTCTTAATCTGTTTGATCCAAGCGTTAATTAGGG
TTTTCACTTGTTTCAATTTCGTGTGTTGGATTCTGATTTATCTGTTGTTGATGTGATTACAGAATGAAGC
TTTCTATTTTACTTCCAATAGTTATCATCGTGTTGGCTGTAACAAGGCCAAACACAGTAAATTGTAGAGG
CTATCCCTCCCAAGTAAAGGCCATTGATGAACCTATCAATGAACTAAAGTTAAAGGTTATTGATGAACCT
ATCAAAGAGCTAAAGATCATGAAAGAGAAGGCCAACAATGTTTTCAGGGTTTTGATTGGTGGCCAAGTCC
ATACTATGACTTCAGGGCCCAGTGAAAAAGGCCCAGGTCATTAAGCTTCTCTAGCTAGAGTCGATCGACA
AGCTCGAGTTTCTCCATAATAATGTGTGAGTAGTTCCCAGATAAGGGAATTAGGGTTCCTATAGGGTTTC
GCTCATGTGTTGAGCATATAAGAAACCCTTAGTATGTATTTGTATTTGTAAAATAC
Features (pLannotate 1.2.2; 15 found; start..end, strand, type, name):
    157..336     +  promoter       NOS promoter: nopaline synthase promoter
    358..1152    +  CDS            NeoR/KanR: aminoglycoside phosphotransferase from Tn5; aph(3')-II (or nptII); confers resistance to neomycin, kanamycin, and G418 (Geneticin®)
   1165..1417    +  terminator     NOS terminator: nopaline synthase terminator and poly(A) signal
   1512..1536    -  misc_feature   LB T-DNA repeat: left border repeat from nopaline C58 T-DNA
   1800..2429    +  CDS            pVS1 StaA: stability protein from the Pseudomonas plasmid pVS1 (Heeb et al., 2000)
   2858..3931    +  CDS            pVS1 RepA: replication protein from the Pseudomonas plasmid pVS1 (Heeb et al., 2000)
   3997..4191    +  rep_origin     pVS1 oriV: origin of replication for the Pseudomonas plasmid pVS1 (Heeb et al., 2000)
   4397..4457    +  rep_origin     oriV (fragment): incP origin of replication
   4474..4578    +  promoter       AmpR promoter: bla
   4579..5373    +  CDS            KanR: aminoglycoside phosphotransferase; aphA-3; confers resistance to kanamycin
   5544..6132    +  rep_origin     ori: high-copy-number ColE1/pMB1/pBR322/pUC origin of replication
   6255..6279    -  misc_feature   RB T-DNA repeat: right border repeat from nopaline C58 T-DNA
   7842..8516    +  CDS            DsRed: DsRed is a basic (constitutively fluorescent) red fluorescent protein published in 1999, derived from Discosoma sp..
   8532..8784    +  terminator     NOS terminator: nopaline synthase terminator and poly(A) signal
  10229..57      +  polyA_signal   CaMV poly(A) signal (across the origin): cauliflower mosaic virus polyadenylation signal
