[The description below was written by a language model from this plasmid's Addgene catalogue record and pLannotate feature annotations shown in this document.]
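Description:
LjUBQ:MtPIP4:T35s is a plant-expression binary vector built on the EC50505 backbone for Agrobacterium-mediated delivery and overexpression of a small peptide-coding gene from Medicago truncatula. The insert is the 261 bp coding sequence of Medtr5g016470.1 (PIP4), which the record places under the Lotus japonicus ubiquitin promoter, a strong constitutive plant promoter, and upstream of the CaMV 35S terminator. Although the catalogue lists the terminator in the tag field, it is a transcription termination and polyadenylation element, not a protein fusion. The automated feature table does not annotate the ubiquitin promoter or the PIP4 coding sequence. It does detect the CaMV poly(A) signal spanning the sequence origin, with an unannotated stretch upstream of it where the expression cassette would be expected to lie.

Between the nopaline-type left and right T-DNA border repeats, the annotation shows two further cassettes. One is a NOS promoter–NeoR/KanR (nptII)–NOS terminator unit that allows selection of transformed plant tissue with kanamycin or G418. The other is a DsRed coding sequence followed by a NOS terminator, which serves as a visual red-fluorescent marker for transgenic tissue; its promoter is not annotated. Outside the T-DNA, the backbone carries the pVS1 replication and stability functions (RepA, StaA, oriV) for maintenance in Agrobacterium, a high-copy ColE1/pUC-type origin for propagation in E. coli, and an aphA-3 kanamycin resistance gene driven by the bla promoter for bacterial selection. The sequenced record is 10,346 nt, slightly shorter than the sum of the stated backbone and insert sizes. The stated purpose is overexpression of the peptide gene in plants.
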