Addgene plasmid #164763: LjUBQ:MtPIP4:T35s
Purpose: Overexpression of Peptide coding gene (Binary vector)
Depositing lab: Wolf Scheible. Depositing organization: Noble Research Institute, LLC.
Backbone
  Vector backbone: EC50505
  Backbone size w/o insert (bp): 10475
  Vector type: Plant Expression
  Selectable markers: Neomycin (select with G418) ; N/A
Growth in bacteria
  Bacterial resistance: Kanamycin, 50 μg/mL
  Growth temperature: 37°C
  Growth strain: DH5alpha
  Copy number: High Copy
Gene/Insert
  Gene/Insert name: Medtr5g016470.1 (alt names: PIP4; AES94621.1)
  Species: Medicago truncatula
  Insert size (bp): 261
  Promoter: Lotus japonicus Ubiquitin
  Tag / fusion protein: Terminator 35S (C terminal on insert)
  Cloning method: Unknown
Terms and licenses: Academic/Nonprofit Terms; Industry Terms: Not Available to Industry
Depositor comments: Cloned by Sonali/Shulan
How to cite: LjUBQ:MtPIP4:T35s was a gift from Wolf Scheible (Addgene plasmid # 164763 ; http://n2t.net/addgene:164763 ; RRID:Addgene_164763)
