>Addgene plasmid #164763 | LjUBQ:MtPIP4:T35s | depositor partial sequence | sequence record 319988 | partial
ATGAAGCTTTCTATTTTACTTCCAATAGTTATCATCGTGTTGGCTGTAACAAGGCCAAACACAGTAAATT
GTAGAGGCTATCCCTCCCAAGTAAAGGCCATTGATGAACCTATCAATGAACTAAAGTTAAAGGTTATTGA
TGAACCTATCAAAGAGCTAAAGATCATGAAAGAGAAGGCCAACAATGTTTTCAGGGTTTTGATTGGTGGC
CAAGTCCATACTATGACTTCAGGGCCCAGTGAAAAAGGCCCAGGTCATTAA
